LOCUS       Exported 10346 bp ds-DNA circular SYN 13-MAY-2021
DEFINITION  Level 1 Golden Gate Cassette: Cas9 expression cassette for
            dicotyledonous plants.
ACCESSION   .
VERSION     .
KEYWORDS    pEPOR1CB0002
SOURCE      synthetic DNA construct
  ORGANISM  synthetic DNA construct
REFERENCE   1 (bases 1 to 10346)
  AUTHORS   Raitskin O, Schudoma C, West A, Patron NJ
  TITLE     Comparison of efficiency and specificity of CRISPR-associated (Cas)
            nucleases in plants: An expanded toolkit for precision genome
            engineering.
  JOURNAL   PLoS One. 2019 Feb 27;14(2):e0211598. doi:
            10.1371/journal.pone.0211598. eCollection 2019.
  PUBMED    30811422
REFERENCE   2 (bases 1 to 10346)
  AUTHORS   .
  TITLE     Direct Submission
  JOURNAL   Exported May 13, 2021 from SnapGene Server 1.1.58
            http://www.snapgene.com
FEATURES             Location/Qualifiers
     source          1..10346
                     /organism="synthetic DNA construct"
                     /mol_type="other DNA"
     promoter        438..783
                     /label=CaMV 35S promoter
                     /note="strong constitutive promoter from cauliflower mosaic
                     virus"
     primer_bind     726..746
                     /label=35S promoter
                     /note="CaMV 35S promoter, forward primer"
     CDS             874..4977
                     /codon_start=1
                     /product="Cas9 (Csn1) endonuclease from the Streptococcus
                     pyogenes Type II CRISPR/Cas system"
                     /label=Cas9
                     /note="generates RNA-guided double strand breaks in DNA"
                     /translation="MDKKYSIGLDIGTNSVGWAVITDEYKVPSKKFKVLGNTDRHSIKK
                     NLIGALLFDSGETAEATRLKRTARRRYTRRKNRICYLQEIFSNEMAKVDDSFFHRLEES
                     FLVEEDKKHERHPIFGNIVDEVAYHEKYPTIYHLRKKLVDSTDKADLRLIYLALAHMIK
                     FRGHFLIEGDLNPDNSDVDKLFIQLVQTYNQLFEENPINASGVDAKAILSARLSKSRRL
                     ENLIAQLPGEKKNGLFGNLIALSLGLTPNFKSNFDLAEDAKLQLSKDTYDDDLDNLLAQ
                     IGDQYADLFLAAKNLSDAILLSDILRVNTEITKAPLSASMIKRYDEHHQDLTLLKALVR
                     QQLPEKYKEIFFDQSKNGYAGYIDGGASQEEFYKFIKPILEKMDGTEELLVKLNREDLL
                     RKQRTFDNGSIPHQIHLGELHAILRRQEDFYPFLKDNREKIEKILTFRIPYYVGPLARG
                     NSRFAWMTRKSEETITPWNFEEVVDKGASAQSFIERMTNFDKNLPNEKVLPKHSLLYEY
                     FTVYNELTKVKYVTEGMRKPAFLSGEQKKAIVDLLFKTNRKVTVKQLKEDYFKKIECFD
                     SVEISGVEDRFNASLGTYHDLLKIIKDKDFLDNEENEDILEDIVLTLTLFEDREMIEER
                     LKTYAHLFDDKVMKQLKRRRYTGWGRLSRKLINGIRDKQSGKTILDFLKSDGFANRNFM
                     QLIHDDSLTFKEDIQKAQVSGQGDSLHEHIANLAGSPAIKKGILQTVKVVDELVKVMGR
                     HKPENIVIEMARENQTTQKGQKNSRERMKRIEEGIKELGSQILKEHPVENTQLQNEKLY
                     LYYLQNGRDMYVDQELDINRLSDYDVDHIVPQSFLKDDSIDNKVLTRSDKNRGKSDNVP
                     SEEVVKKMKNYWRQLLNAKLITQRKFDNLTKAERGGLSELDKAGFIKRQLVETRQITKH
                     VAQILDSRMNTKYDENDKLIREVKVITLKSKLVSDFRKDFQFYKVREINNYHHAHDAYL
                     NAVVGTALIKKYPKLESEFVYGDYKVYDVRKMIAKSEQEIGKATAKYFFYSNIMNFFKT
                     EITLANGEIRKRPLIETNGETGEIVWDKGRDFATVRKVLSMPQVNIVKKTEVQTGGFSK
                     ESILPKRNSDKLIARKKDWDPKKYGGFDSPTVAYSVLVVAKVEKGKSKKLKSVKELLGI
                     TIMERSSFEKNPIDFLEAKGYKEVKKDLIIKLPKYSLFELENGRKRMLASAGELQKGNE
                     LALPSKYVNFLYLASHYEKLKGSPEDNEQKQLFVEQHKHYLDEIIEQISEFSKRVILAD
                     ANLDKVLSAYNKHRDKPIREQAENIIHLFTLTNLGAPAAFKYFDTTIDRKRYTSTKEVL
                     DATLIHQSITGLYETRIDLSQLGGD"
     CDS             4990..5010
                     /codon_start=1
                     /product="nuclear localization signal of SV40 (simian virus
                     40) large T antigen"
                     /label=SV40 NLS
                     /translation="PKKKRKV"
     CDS             5017..5736
                     /codon_start=1
                     /product="enhanced YFP"
                     /label=EYFP
                     /note="mammalian codon-optimized"
                     /translation="MVSKGEELFTGVVPILVELDGDVNGHKFSVSGEGEGDATYGKLTL
                     KFICTTGKLPVPWPTLVTTFGYGLQCFARYPDHMKQHDFFKSAMPEGYVQERTIFFKDD
                     GNYKTRAEVKFEGDTLVNRIELKGIDFKEDGNILGHKLEYNYNSHNVYIMADKQKNGIK
                     VNFKIRHNIEDGSVQLADHYQQNTPIGDGPVLLPDNHYLSYQSALSKDPNEKRDHMVLL
                     EFVTAAGITLGMDELYK"
     primer_bind     complement(5062..5083)
                     /label=EGFP-N
                     /note="EGFP, reverse primer"
     primer_bind     complement(5323..5342)
                     /label=EXFP-R
                     /note="For distinguishing EGFP variants, reverse primer"
     primer_bind     5670..5691
                     /label=EGFP-C
                     /note="EGFP, forward primer"
     terminator      5749..6001
                     /label=NOS terminator
                     /note="nopaline synthase terminator and poly(A) signal"
     misc_feature    6049..6073
                     /label=RB T-DNA repeat
                     /note="right border repeat from nopaline C58 T-DNA"
     CDS             complement(6229..7377)
                     /codon_start=1
                     /product="trans-acting replication protein that binds to
                     and activates oriV"
                     /label=trfA
                     /translation="MNRTFDRKAYRQELIDAGFSAEDAETIASRTVMRAPRETFQSVGS
                     MVQQATAKIERDSVQLAPPALPAPSAAVERSRRLEQEAAGLAKSMTIDTRGTMTTKKRK
                     TAGEDLAKQVSEAKQAALLKHTKQQIKEMQLSLFDIAPWPDTMRAMPNDTARSALFTTR
                     NKKIPREALQNKVIFHVNKDVKITYTGVELRADDDELVWQQVLEYAKRTPIGEPITFTF
                     YELCQDLGWSINGRYYTKAEECLSRLQATAMGFTSDRVGHLESVSLLHRFRVLDRGKKT
                     SRCQVLIDEEIVVLFAGDHYTKFIWEKYRKLSPTARRMFDYFSSHREPYPLKLETFRLM
                     CGSDSTRVKKWREQVGEACEELRGSGLVEHAWVNDDLVHCKR"
     rep_origin      complement(7713..8301)
                     /direction=LEFT
                     /label=ori
                     /note="high-copy-number ColE1/pMB1/pBR322/pUC origin of
                     replication"
     primer_bind     complement(7793..7812)
                     /label=pBR322ori-F
                     /note="pBR322 origin, forward primer"
     CDS             complement(8472..9332)
                     /codon_start=1
                     /gene="bla"
                     /product="beta-lactamase"
                     /label=AmpR
                     /note="confers resistance to ampicillin, carbenicillin, and
                     related antibiotics"
                     /translation="MSIQHFRVALIPFFAAFCLPVFAHPETLVKVKDAEDQLGARVGYI
                     ELDLNSGKILESFRPEERFPMMSTFKVLLCGAVLSRIDAGQEQLGRRIHYSQNDLVEYS
                     PVTEKHLTDGMTVRELCSAAITMSDNTAANLLLTTIGGPKELTAFLHNMGDHVTRLDRW
                     EPELNEAIPNDERDTTMPVAMATTLRKLLTGELLTLASRQQLIDWMEADKVAGPLLRSA
                     LPAGWFIADKSGAGERGSRGIIAALGPDGKPSRIVVIYTTGSQATMDERNRQIAEIGAS
                     LIKHW"
     primer_bind     9095..9114
                     /label=Amp-R
                     /note="Ampicillin resistance gene, reverse primer"
     promoter        complement(9333..9437)
                     /gene="bla"
                     /label=AmpR promoter
     rep_origin      9524..10155
                     /label=oriV
                     /note="incP origin of replication"
     misc_feature    10247..10271
                     /label=LB T-DNA repeat
                     /note="left border repeat from nopaline C58 T-DNA"
ORIGIN
        1 tctgtgaaga caagcaagaa ttcaagcttg gaggtcaaca tggtggagca cgacactctg
       61 gtctactcca aaaatgtcaa agatacagtc tcagaagatc aaagggctat tgagactttt
      121 caacaaagga taatttcggg aaacctcctc ggattccatt gcccagctat ctgtcacttc
      181 atcgaaagga cagtagaaaa ggaaggtggc tcctacaaat gccatcattg cgataaagga
      241 aaggctatca ttcaagatct ctctgccgac agtggtccca aagatggacc cccacccacg
      301 aggagcatcg tggaaaaaga agaggttcca accacgtcta caaagcaagt ggattgatgt
      361 gataacatgg tggagcacga cactctggtc tactccaaaa atgtcaaaga tacagtctca
      421 gaagatcaaa gggctattga gacttttcaa caaaggataa tttcgggaaa cctcctcgga
      481 ttccattgcc cagctatctg tcacttcatc gaaaggacag tagaaaagga aggtggctcc
      541 tacaaatgcc atcattgcga taaaggaaag gctatcattc aagatctctc tgccgacagt
      601 ggtcccaaag atggaccccc acccacgagg agcatcgtgg aaaaagaaga ggttccaacc
      661 acgtctacaa agcaagtgga ttgatgtgac atctccactg acgtaaggga tgacgcacaa
      721 tcccactatc cttcgcaaga cccttcctct atataaggaa gttcatttca tttggagagg
      781 acacgctcga gtataagagc tcatttttac aacaattacc aacaacaaca aacaacaaac
      841 aacattacaa ttacatttac aattatcgat acaatggata agaagtactc tatcggactc
      901 gatatcggaa ctaactctgt gggatgggct gtgatcaccg atgagtacaa ggtgccatct
      961 aagaagttca aggttctcgg aaacaccgat aggcactcta tcaagaaaaa ccttatcggt
     1021 gctctcctct tcgattctgg tgaaactgct gaggctacca gactcaagag aaccgctaga
     1081 agaaggtaca ccagaagaaa gaacaggatc tgctacctcc aagagatctt ctctaacgag
     1141 atggctaaag tggatgattc attcttccac aggctcgaag agtcattcct cgtggaagaa
     1201 gataagaagc acgagaggca ccctatcttc ggaaacatcg ttgatgaggt ggcataccac
     1261 gagaagtacc ctactatcta ccacctcaga aagaagctcg ttgattctac tgataaggct
     1321 gatctcaggc tcatctacct cgctctcgct cacatgatca agttcagagg acacttcctc
     1381 atcgagggtg atctcaaccc tgataactct gatgtggata agttgttcat ccagctcgtg
     1441 cagacctaca accagctttt cgaagagaac cctatcaacg cttcaggtgt ggatgctaag
     1501 gctatcctct ctgctaggct ctctaagtca agaaggcttg agaacctcat tgctcagctc
     1561 cctggtgaga agaagaacgg acttttcgga aacttgatcg ctctctctct cggactcacc
     1621 cctaacttca agtctaactt cgatctcgct gaggatgcaa agctccagct ctcaaaggat
     1681 acctacgatg atgatctcga taacctcctc gctcagatcg gagatcagta cgctgatttg
     1741 ttcctcgctg ctaagaacct ctctgatgct atcctcctca gtgatatcct cagagtgaac
     1801 accgagatca ccaaggctcc actctcagct tctatgatca agagatacga tgagcaccac
     1861 caggatctca cacttctcaa ggctcttgtt agacagcagc tcccagagaa gtacaaagag
     1921 attttcttcg atcagtctaa gaacggatac gctggttaca tcgatggtgg tgcatctcaa
     1981 gaagagttct acaagttcat caagcctatc ctcgagaaga tggatggaac cgaggaactc
     2041 ctcgtgaagc tcaatagaga ggatcttctc agaaagcaga ggaccttcga taacggatct
     2101 atccctcatc agatccacct cggagagttg cacgctatcc ttagaaggca agaggatttc
     2161 tacccattcc tcaaggataa cagggaaaag attgagaaga ttctcacctt cagaatccct
     2221 tactacgtgg gacctctcgc tagaggaaac tcaagattcg cttggatgac cagaaagtct
     2281 gaggaaacca tcaccccttg gaacttcgaa gaggtggtgg ataagggtgc tagtgctcag
     2341 tctttcatcg agaggatgac caacttcgat aagaaccttc caaacgagaa ggtgctccct
     2401 aagcactctt tgctctacga gtacttcacc gtgtacaacg agttgaccaa ggttaagtac
     2461 gtgaccgagg gaatgaggaa gcctgctttt ttgtcaggtg agcaaaagaa ggctatcgtt
     2521 gatctcttgt tcaagaccaa cagaaaggtg accgtgaagc agctcaaaga ggattacttc
     2581 aagaaaatcg agtgcttcga ttcagttgag atttctggtg ttgaggatag gttcaacgca
     2641 tctctcggaa cctaccacga tctcctcaag atcattaagg ataaggattt cttggataac
     2701 gaggaaaacg aggatatctt ggaggatatc gttcttaccc tcaccctctt tgaagataga
     2761 gagatgattg aagaaaggct caagacctac gctcatctct tcgatgataa ggtgatgaag
     2821 cagttgaaga gaagaagata cactggttgg ggaaggctct caagaaagct cattaacgga
     2881 atcagggata agcagtctgg aaagacaatc cttgatttcc tcaagtctga tggattcgct
     2941 aacagaaact tcatgcagct catccacgat gattctctca cctttaaaga ggatatccag
     3001 aaggctcagg tttcaggaca gggtgatagt ctccatgagc atatcgctaa cctcgctgga
     3061 tctcctgcaa tcaagaaggg aatcctccag actgtgaagg ttgtggatga gttggtgaag
     3121 gtgatgggaa ggcataagcc tgagaacatc gtgatcgaaa tggctagaga gaaccagacc
     3181 actcagaagg gacagaagaa ctctagggaa aggatgaaga ggatcgagga aggtatcaaa
     3241 gagcttggat ctcagatcct caaagagcac cctgttgaga acactcagct ccagaatgag
     3301 aagctctacc tctactacct ccagaacgga agggatatgt atgtggatca agagttggat
     3361 atcaacaggc tctctgatta cgatgttgat catatcgtgc cacagtcatt cttgaaggat
     3421 gattctatcg ataacaaggt gctcaccagg tctgataaga acaggggtaa gagtgataac
     3481 gtgccaagtg aagaggttgt gaagaaaatg aagaactatt ggaggcagct cctcaacgct
     3541 aagctcatca ctcagagaaa gttcgataac ttgactaagg ctgagagggg aggactctct
     3601 gaattggata aggcaggatt catcaagagg cagcttgtgg aaaccaggca gatcactaag
     3661 cacgttgcac agatcctcga ttctaggatg aacaccaagt acgatgagaa cgataagttg
     3721 atcagggaag tgaaggttat caccctcaag tcaaagctcg tgtctgattt cagaaaggat
     3781 ttccaattct acaaggtgag ggaaatcaac aactaccacc acgctcacga tgcttacctt
     3841 aacgctgttg ttggaaccgc tctcatcaag aagtatccta agctcgagtc agagttcgtg
     3901 tacggtgatt acaaggtgta cgatgtgagg aagatgatcg ctaagtctga gcaagagatc
     3961 ggaaaggcta ccgctaagta tttcttctac tctaacatca tgaatttctt caagaccgag
     4021 attaccctcg ctaacggtga gatcagaaag aggccactca tcgagacaaa cggtgaaaca
     4081 ggtgagatcg tgtgggataa gggaagggat ttcgctaccg ttagaaaggt gctctctatg
     4141 ccacaggtga acatcgttaa gaaaaccgag gtgcagaccg gtggattctc taaagagtct
     4201 atcctcccta agaggaactc tgataagctc attgctagga agaaggattg ggaccctaag
     4261 aaatacggtg gtttcgattc tcctaccgtg gcttactctg ttctcgttgt ggctaaggtt
     4321 gagaagggaa agagtaagaa gctcaagtct gttaaggaac ttctcggaat cactatcatg
     4381 gaaaggtcat ctttcgagaa gaacccaatc gatttcctcg aggctaaggg atacaaagag
     4441 gttaagaagg atctcatcat caagctccca aagtactcac tcttcgaact cgagaacggt
     4501 agaaagagga tgctcgcttc tgctggtgag cttcaaaagg gaaacgagct tgctctccca
     4561 tctaagtacg ttaactttct ttacctcgct tctcactacg agaagttgaa gggatctcca
     4621 gaagataacg agcagaagca acttttcgtt gagcagcaca agcactactt ggatgagatc
     4681 atcgagcaga tctctgagtt ctctaaaagg gtgatcctcg ctgatgcaaa cctcgataag
     4741 gtgttgtctg cttacaacaa gcacagagat aagcctatca gggaacaggc agagaacatc
     4801 atccatctct tcacccttac caacctcggt gctcctgctg ctttcaagta cttcgataca
     4861 accatcgata ggaagagata cacctctacc aaagaagtgc tcgatgctac cctcatccat
     4921 cagtctatca ctggactcta cgagactagg atcgatctct cacagctcgg tggtgattca
     4981 agggctgatc ctaagaagaa gaggaaggtt ggttcgatgg tgagcaaggg cgaggagctg
     5041 ttcaccgggg tggtgcccat cctggtcgag ctggacggcg acgtaaacgg ccacaagttc
     5101 agcgtgtccg gcgagggcga gggcgatgcc acctacggca agctgaccct gaagttcatc
     5161 tgcaccaccg gcaagctgcc cgtgccctgg cccaccctcg tgaccacctt cggctacggc
     5221 ctgcagtgct tcgcccgcta ccccgaccac atgaagcagc acgacttctt caagtccgcc
     5281 atgcccgaag gctacgtcca ggagcgcacc atcttcttca aggacgacgg caactacaag
     5341 acccgcgccg aggtgaagtt cgagggcgac accctggtga accgcatcga gctgaagggc
     5401 atcgacttca aggaggacgg caacatcctg gggcacaagc tggagtacaa ctacaacagc
     5461 cacaacgtct atatcatggc cgacaagcag aagaacggca tcaaggtgaa cttcaagatc
     5521 cgccacaaca tcgaggacgg cagcgtgcag ctcgccgacc actaccagca gaacaccccc
     5581 atcggcgacg gccccgtgct gctgcccgac aaccactacc tgagctacca gtccgccctg
     5641 agcaaagacc ccaacgagaa gcgcgatcac atggtcctgc tggagttcgt gaccgccgcc
     5701 gggatcactc tcggcatgga cgagctgtac aagtgagctt gtcaagcaga tcgttcaaac
     5761 atttggcaat aaagtttctt aagattgaat cctgttgccg gtcttgcgat gattatcata
     5821 taatttctgt tgaattacgt taagcatgta ataattaaca tgtaatgcat gacgttattt
     5881 atgagatggg tttttatgat tagagtcccg caattataca tttaatacgc gatagaaaac
     5941 aaaatatagc gcgcaaacta ggataaatta tcgcgcgcgg tgtcatctat gttactagat
     6001 cgacgctact attgtcttct gcacgaagtg gtttaaacta tcagtgtttg acaggatata
     6061 ttggcgggta aacctaagag aaaagagcgt ttattagaat aatcggatat ttaaaagggc
     6121 gtgaaaaggt ttatccgttc gtccatttgt atgtgcatgc caaccacagg gttccccaga
     6181 tcaggcgctg gctgctgaac ccccagccgg aactgacccc acaaggccct agcgtttgca
     6241 atgcaccagg tcatcattga cccaggcgtg ttccaccagg ccgctgcctc gcaactcttc
     6301 gcaggcttcg ccgacctgct cgcgccactt cttcacgcgg gtggaatccg atccgcacat
     6361 gaggcggaag gtttccagct tgagcgggta cggctcccgg tgcgagctga aatagtcgaa
     6421 catccgtcgg gccgtcggcg acagcttgcg gtacttctcc catatgaatt tcgtgtagtg
     6481 gtcgccagca aacagcacga cgatttcctc gtcgatcagg acctggcaac gggacgtttt
     6541 cttgccacgg tccaggacgc ggaagcggtg cagcagcgac accgattcca ggtgcccaac
     6601 gcggtcggac gtgaagccca tcgccgtcgc ctgtaggcgc gacaggcatt cctcggcctt
     6661 cgtgtaatac cggccattga tcgaccagcc caggtcctgg caaagctcgt agaacgtgaa
     6721 ggtgatcggc tcgccgatag gggtgcgctt cgcgtactcc aacacctgct gccacaccag
     6781 ttcgtcatcg tcggcccgca gctcgacgcc ggtgtaggtg atcttcacgt ccttgttgac
     6841 gtggaaaatg accttgtttt gcagcgcctc gcgcgggatt ttcttgttgc gcgtggtgaa
     6901 cagggcagag cgggccgtgt cgtttggcat cgctcgcatc gtgtccggcc acggcgcaat
     6961 atcgaacaag gaaagctgca tttccttgat ctgctgcttc gtgtgtttca gcaacgcggc
     7021 ctgcttggcc tcgctgacct gttttgccag gtcctcgccg gcggtttttc gcttcttggt
     7081 cgtcatagtt cctcgcgtgt cgatggtcat cgacttcgcc aaacctgccg cctcctgttc
     7141 aagacgacgc gaacgctcca cggcggccga tggcgcgggc agggcagggg gagccagttg
     7201 cacgctgtcg cgctcgatct tggccgtagc ttgctggacc atcgagccga cggactggaa
     7261 ggtttcgcgg ggcgcacgca tgacggtgcg gcttgcgatg gtttcggcat cctcggcgga
     7321 aaaccccgcg tcgatcagtt cttgcctgta tgccttccgg tcaaacgtcc gattcattca
     7381 ccctccttgc gggattgccc cgactcacgc cggggcaatg tgcccttatt cctgatttga
     7441 cccgcctggt gccttggtgt ccagataatc caccttatcg gcaatgaagt cggtcccgta
     7501 gaccgtctgg ccgtccttct cgtacttggt attccgaatc ttgccctgca cgaataccag
     7561 cgaccccttg cccaaatact tgccgtgggc ctcggcctga gagccaaaac acttgatgcg
     7621 gaagaagtcg gtgcgctcct gcttgtcgcc ggcatcgttg cgccacatct aggatctgcc
     7681 aggaaccgta aaaaggccgc gttgctggcg tttttccata ggctccgccc ccctgacgag
     7741 catcacaaaa atcgacgctc aagtcagagg tggcgaaacc cgacaggact ataaagatac
     7801 caggcgtttc cccctggaag ctccctcgtg cgctctcctg ttccgaccct gccgcttacc
     7861 ggatacctgt ccgcctttct cccttcggga agcgtggcgc tttctcatag ctcacgctgt
     7921 aggtatctca gttcggtgta ggtcgttcgc tccaagctgg gctgtgtgca cgaacccccc
     7981 gttcagcccg accgctgcgc cttatccggt aactatcgtc ttgagtccaa cccggtaaga
     8041 cacgacttat cgccactggc agcagccact ggtaacagga ttagcagagc gaggtatgta
     8101 ggcggtgcta cagagttctt gaagtggtgg cctaactacg gctacactag aagaacagta
     8161 tttggtatct gcgctctgct gaagccagtt accttcggaa aaagagttgg tagctcttga
     8221 tccggcaaac aaaccaccgc tggtagcggt ggtttttttg tttgcaagca gcagattacg
     8281 cgcagaaaaa aaggatctca agaagatcct ttgatctttt ctacggggtc tgacgctcag
     8341 tggaacgaaa actcacgtta agggattttg gtcatgagat tatcaaaaag gatcttcacc
     8401 tagatccttt taaattaaaa atgaagtttt aaatcaatct aaagtatata tgagtaaact
     8461 tggtctgaca gttaccaatg cttaatcagt gaggcaccta tctcagcgat ctgtctattt
     8521 cgttcatcca tagttgcctg actccccgtc gtgtagataa ctacgatacg ggagggctta
     8581 ccatctggcc ccagtgctgc aatgataccg cgagaaccac gctcaccggc tccagattta
     8641 tcagcaataa accagccagc cggaagggcc gagcgcagaa gtggtcctgc aactttatcc
     8701 gcctccatcc agtctattaa ttgttgccgg gaagctagag taagtagttc gccagttaat
     8761 agtttgcgca acgttgttgc cattgctaca ggcatcgtgg tgtcacgctc gtcgtttggt
     8821 atggcttcat tcagctccgg ttcccaacga tcaaggcgag ttacatgatc ccccatgttg
     8881 tgcaaaaaag cggttagctc cttcggtcct ccgatcgttg tcagaagtaa gttggccgca
     8941 gtgttatcac tcatggttat ggcagcactg cataattctc ttactgtcat gccatccgta
     9001 agatgctttt ctgtgactgg tgagtactca accaagtcat tctgagaata gtgtatgcgg
     9061 cgaccgagtt gctcttgccc ggcgtcaata cgggataata ccgcgccaca tagcagaact
     9121 ttaaaagtgc tcatcattgg aaaacgttct tcggggcgaa aactctcaag gatcttaccg
     9181 ctgttgagat ccagttcgat gtaacccact cgtgcaccca actgatcttc agcatctttt
     9241 actttcacca gcgtttctgg gtgagcaaaa acaggaaggc aaaatgccgc aaaaaaggga
     9301 ataagggcga cacggaaatg ttgaatactc atactcttcc tttttcaata ttattgaagc
     9361 atttatcaag gttattgtct catgagcgga tacatatttg aatgtattta gaaaaataaa
     9421 caaatagggg ttccgcgcac gaattggcca gcgctgccat ttttggggtg aggccgttcg
     9481 cggccgaggg gcgcagcccc tggggggatg ggaggcccgc gttagcgggc cgggagggtt
     9541 cgagaagggg gggcaccccc cttcggcgtg cgcggtcacg cgcacagggc gcagccctgg
     9601 ttaaaaacaa ggtttataaa tattggttta aaagcaggtt aaaagacagg ttagcggtgg
     9661 ccgaaaaacg ggcggaaacc cttgcaaatg ctggattttc tgcctgtgga cagcccctca
     9721 aatgtcaata ggtgcgcccc tcatctgtca gcactctgcc cctcaagtgt caaggatcgc
     9781 gcccctcatc tgtcagtagt cgcgcccctc aagtgtcaat accgcagggc acttatcccc
     9841 aggcttgtcc acatcatctg tgggaaactc gcgtaaaatc aggcgttttc gccgatttgc
     9901 gaggctggcc agctccacgt cgccggccga aatcgagcct gcccctcatc tgtcaacgcc
     9961 gcgccgggtg agtcggcccc tcaagtgtca acgtccgccc ctcatctgtc agtgagggcc
    10021 aagttttccg cgaggtatcc acaacgccgg cggccgcggt gtctcgcaca cggcttcgac
    10081 ggcgtttctg gcgcgtttgc agggccatag acggccgcca gcccagcggc gagggcaacc
    10141 agcccggtga gcgtcgcaaa ggagatcctg atctgactga tgggctgcct gtatcgagtg
    10201 gtgattttgt gccgagctgc cggtcgggga gctgttggct ggctggtggc aggatatatt
    10261 gtggtgtaaa caaattgacg cttagacaac ttaataacac attgcggacg tttttaatgt
    10321 actggggtgg atgcagtggg ccccac
//
