[The description below was written by a language model from this plasmid's Addgene catalogue record and the feature table of its GenBank file.]
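Description:
pEPOR1CB0002 is a 10.3 kb Level 1 Golden Gate (MoClo-style) plant expression cassette built in the pICH47742 acceptor backbone, designed to express Cas9 in dicotyledonous plants. It was assembled from four standard Level 0 parts through BsaI sites that were destroyed during cloning. The backbone carries a high-copy ColE1/pUC-type origin and an ampicillin resistance gene (bla with its own promoter) for propagation and selection in E. coli. It also carries the broad-host-range IncP oriV together with trfA, whose product activates oriV and allows replication in Agrobacterium. The expression cassette sits between nopaline-type left and right T-DNA border repeats, so the plasmid has the architecture of a binary vector from which the cassette can be transferred into plant cells.

The payload is a single transcription unit. A doubled CaMV 35S promoter fused to the tobacco mosaic virus omega 5′ UTR, a translational enhancer, gives strong constitutive expression. The feature table annotates only one 35S promoter segment and does not mark the omega leader separately. This drives a Streptococcus pyogenes Cas9 coding sequence supplied without a stop codon, followed in frame by an SV40 nuclear localisation signal and a C-terminal enhanced YFP tag, and the unit ends with the nopaline synthase terminator and polyadenylation signal. The YFP fusion lets nuclease expression and nuclear localisation be monitored by fluorescence. No guide RNA cassette or plant selectable marker is annotated. As a Level 1 module it would typically be combined with other transcription units, such as these, in a higher-level Golden Gate assembly. It comes from a toolkit for comparing the efficiency and specificity of Cas nucleases in plant genome engineering.
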