Addgene plasmid #117543: pEPOR1CB0002
Purpose: Level 1 Golden Gate Cassette: Cas9 expression cassette for dicotyledonous plants
Depositing lab: Nicola Patron. Depositing organization: Earlham Institute. Publication: Comparison of efficiency and specificity of CRISPR-associated (Cas) nucleases in plants: An expanded toolkit for precision genome engineering. Raitskin O, Schudoma C, West A, Patron NJ. PLoS One. 2019 Feb 27;14(2):e0211598. doi: 10.1371/journal.pone.0211598. eCollection 2019. PubMed 30811422.
Backbone
  Vector backbone: pICH47742
  Vector type: Plant Expression
Growth in bacteria
  Bacterial resistance: Ampicillin, 100 μg/mL
  Growth temperature: 37°C
  Growth strain: DH5alpha
  Copy number: High Copy
Gene/Insert
  Gene/Insert name: 2x35S+5'UTR OMEGA (pICH51288) + SpCas9-p (no stop codon)(pEPOR0SP0009) + YFP (pICSL50005)+ Nos (pICH41421)
  Species: Synthetic
  Promoter: 2x35S+5'UTR OMEGA (pICH51288)
  Cloning method: Restriction Enzyme; 5′ cloning site BsaI (destroyed during cloning); 3′ cloning site BsaI (destroyed during cloning)
Terms and licenses: Academic/Nonprofit Terms; Industry Terms: Not Available to Industry
Depositor comments: Promoter/5'UTR: 2x35S+5'UTR OMEGA (pICH51288) +CDS: SpCas9-p (no stop codon)(pEPOR0SP0009) +c-terminal tag: YFP (pICSL50005)+ 3'UTR/terminator: Nos (pICH41421) Please visit https://www.biorxiv.org/content/early/2018/09/20/422766 for BioRxiv preprint
How to cite: pEPOR1CB0002 was a gift from Nicola Patron (Addgene plasmid # 117543 ; http://n2t.net/addgene:117543 ; RRID:Addgene_117543)
